Addgene plasmid #201608: LENTICRISPR-PABPC1_sgRNA1
Purpose: CRISPR/Cas9-mediated gene knock-out
Depositing lab: Alexis Jourdain & Vamsi Mootha. Depositing organization: Broad Institute. Publication: Loss of LUC7L2 and U1 snRNP subunits shifts energy metabolism from glycolysis to OXPHOS. Jourdain AA, Begg BE, Mick E, Shah H, Calvo SE, Skinner OS, Sharma R, Blue SM, Yeo GW, Burge CB, Mootha VK. Mol Cell. 2021 May 6;81(9):1905-1919.e12. doi: 10.1016/j.molcel.2021.02.033. Epub 2021 Apr 13. PubMed 33852893.
Backbone
  Vector backbone: lentiCRISPR v2
  Backbone manufacturer: Feng Zhang, Addgene #52961
  Vector type: Lentiviral, CRISPR
  Selectable markers: Puromycin
Growth in bacteria
  Bacterial resistance: Ampicillin, 100 μg/mL
  Growth temperature: 37°C
  Growth strain: NEB Stable
  Copy number: High Copy
Gene/Insert
  Gene/Insert name: PABPC1
  gRNA/shRNA sequence: GTGGTCGAGCTCAGAAAAAGG
  Species: H. sapiens (human)
  Entrez Gene: PABPC1 (a.k.a. PAB1, PABP, PABP1, PABPC2, PABPL1)
  Cloning method: Restriction Enzyme; 5′ cloning site BsmBI (unknown if destroyed); 3′ cloning site BsmBI (unknown if destroyed)
Terms and licenses: Academic/Nonprofit Terms; Industry Terms: Not Available to Industry
How to cite: LENTICRISPR-PABPC1_sgRNA1 was a gift from Alexis Jourdain & Vamsi Mootha (Addgene plasmid # 201608 ; http://n2t.net/addgene:201608 ; RRID:Addgene_201608)
