[The description below was written by a language model from this plasmid's Addgene catalogue record and pLannotate feature annotations shown in this document.]
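Description:
LENTICRISPR-PABPC1_sgRNA1 is a lentiviral, all-in-one CRISPR/Cas9 knock-out plasmid built on the lentiCRISPR v2 backbone and carrying a single guide RNA directed against human PABPC1, which encodes a cytoplasmic poly(A)-binding protein. The guide was cloned through the backbone's BsmBI sites, placing it between the human U6 RNA polymerase III promoter and the Streptococcus pyogenes gRNA scaffold. Downstream, an EF-1α core promoter drives Cas9, followed in the same transcription unit by a puromycin N-acetyltransferase coding sequence and a WPRE that enhances transcript expression. The element linking Cas9 to the puromycin marker is not annotated in the feature table. A single integrated provirus therefore supplies the nuclease, the guide and a puromycin selection marker for transduced mammalian cells.

The viral framework is HIV-1 derived. A CMV enhancer/promoter sits in front of a truncated 5' LTR and drives genomic RNA production in packaging cells. It is followed by the Ψ packaging signal with a gag fragment, the RRE for Rev-dependent nuclear export, and a cPPT/CTS. A ΔU3 self-inactivating 3' LTR closes the transfer cassette, with a bGH polyadenylation signal just beyond it. Outside the LTRs, the plasmid carries an f1 ori and an SV40/EM7-driven BleoR cassette with an SV40 poly(A) signal. A high-copy ColE1/pUC-type origin and AmpR provide propagation and ampicillin selection in E. coli. The 13,013 nt feature table comes from a full-plasmid sequencing result. The stated purpose is CRISPR/Cas9-mediated gene knock-out, and the associated publication concerns how splicing-related factors influence the balance between glycolysis and oxidative phosphorylation.
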