Features (pLannotate 1.2.2; 33 found; start..end, strand, type, name):
    217..397     +  LTR            5' LTR (truncated): truncated 5' long terminal repeat (LTR) from HIV-1
    444..569     +  misc_feature   HIV-1 Ψ: packaging signal of human immunodeficiency virus type 1
    553..916     +  CDS            HIV-1 gag (fragment): gag protein from human immunodeficiency virus 1; gag
   1062..1295    +  misc_feature   RRE: The Rev response element (RRE) of HIV-1 allows for Rev-dependent mRNA export from the nucleus to the cytoplasm.
   1672..1772    +  CDS            Rev (fragment): human immunodeficiency virus 1 (HIV-1) Rev protein; rev; enhances nuclear export of unspliced and incompletely spliced viral mRNAs
   1822..1939    +  misc_feature   cPPT/CTS: central polypurine tract and central termination sequence of HIV-1
   1990..2230    +  promoter       U6 promoter: RNA polymerase III promoter for human U6 snRNA
   2260..2335    +  misc_RNA       gRNA scaffold: guide RNA scaffold for the Streptococcus pyogenes CRISPR/Cas9 system
   2353..2371    +  CDS            small t antigen (fragment): SV40 (simian virus 40) small t antigen
   2397..2608    +  promoter       EF-1α core promoter: core promoter for human elongation factor EF-1α
   2633..6736    +  CDS            Cas9: Cas9 (Csn1) endonuclease from the Streptococcus pyogenes Type II CRISPR/Cas system generates RNA-guided double strand breaks in DNA
   6874..7471    +  CDS            PuroR (fragment): puromycin N-acetyltransferase; pac from Streptomyces; confers resistance to puromycin
   7487..8075    +  misc_feature   WPRE: woodchuck hepatitis virus posttranscriptional regulatory element
   8126..8145    +  misc_feature   cPPT/CTS (fragment): central polypurine tract and central termination sequence of HIV-1
   8147..8380    +  LTR            3' LTR (ΔU3): self-inactivating 3' long terminal repeat (LTR) from HIV-1
   8412..8636    +  polyA_signal   bGH poly(A) signal: bovine growth hormone polyadenylation signal
   8640..8661    +  promoter       SV40 promoter (fragment): SV40 enhancer and early promoter
   8682..9110    +  rep_origin     f1 ori (sequence partly withheld): f1 bacteriophage origin of replication; arrow indicates direction of (+) strand synthesis
   9124..9453    +  promoter       SV40 promoter: SV40 enhancer and early promoter
   9501..9548    +  promoter       EM7 promoter: synthetic bacterial promoter&nbsp
   9567..9941    +  CDS            BleoR: antibiotic-binding protein; Sh ble from Streptoalloteichus hindustanus; confers resistance to bleomycin, phleomycin, and Zeocin™
   9951..10076   +  CDS            ble (fragment): BLE_KLEPN - Experimental evidence at protein level: Swiss-Prot protein existence level 1. Binding protein with a strong affinity to the bleomycin family of antibiotics. Binds to CL990; an antimitotic-antibiotic compound. From Klebsiella pneumoniae.
  10071..10192   +  polyA_signal   SV40 poly(A) signal: SV40 polyadenylation signal
  10263..10285   -  protein_bind   lac operator (fragment): The lac repressor binds to the lac operator to inhibit transcription in E. coli. This inhibition can be relieved by adding lactose or isopropyl-β-D-thiogalactopyranoside (IPTG). lac repressor encoded by lacI
  10289..10319   -  promoter       lac promoter: promoter for the E. coli lac operon
  10334..10355   -  protein_bind   CAP binding site: CAP binding activates transcription in the presence of cAMP. E. coli catabolite activator protein
  10368..10460   -  CDS            lacI (fragment): lac repressor; lacI; The lac repressor binds to the lac operator to inhibit transcription in E. coli. This inhibition can be relieved by adding lactose or isopropyl-β-D-thiogalactopyranoside (IPTG).
  10643..11231   -  rep_origin     ori: high-copy-number ColE1/pMB1/pBR322/pUC origin of replication
  11402..12262   -  CDS            AmpR: β-lactamase; bla; confers resistance to ampicillin, carbenicillin, and related antibiotics
  12263..12367   -  promoter       AmpR promoter: bla
  12426..12478   -  misc_feature   bom (fragment): basis of mobility region from pBR322
  12633..13012   +  enhancer       CMV enhancer: human cytomegalovirus immediate early enhancer
  13013..199     +  promoter       CMV promoter (across the origin): human cytomegalovirus (CMV) immediate early promoter
>Addgene plasmid #201608 | LENTICRISPR-PABPC1_sgRNA1 | addgene full sequence | sequence record 396376 | Addgene NGS Result
TGATGCGGTTTTGGCAGTACATCAATGGGCGTGGATAGCGGTTTGACTCACGGGGATTTCCAAGTCTCCA
CCCCATTGACGTCAATGGGAGTTTGTTTTGGCACCAAAATCAACGGGACTTTCCAAAATGTCGTAACAAC
TCCGCCCCATTGACGCAAATGGGCGGTAGGCGTGTACGGTGGGAGGTCTATATAAGCAGCGCGTTTTGCC
TGTACTGGGTCTCTCTGGTTAGACCAGATCTGAGCCTGGGAGCTCTCTGGCTAACTAGGGAACCCACTGC
TTAAGCCTCAATAAAGCTTGCCTTGAGTGCTTCAAGTAGTGTGTGCCCGTCTGTTGTGTGACTCTGGTAA
CTAGAGATCCCTCAGACCCTTTTAGTCAGTGTGGAAAATCTCTAGCAGTGGCGCCCGAACAGGGACTTGA
AAGCGAAAGGGAAACCAGAGGAGCTCTCTCGACGCAGGACTCGGCTTGCTGAAGCGCGCACGGCAAGAGG
CGAGGGGCGGCGACTGGTGAGTACGCCAAAAATTTTGACTAGCGGAGGCTAGAAGGAGAGAGATGGGTGC
GAGAGCGTCAGTATTAAGCGGGGGAGAATTAGATCGCGATGGGAAAAAATTCGGTTAAGGCCAGGGGGAA
AGAAAAAATATAAATTAAAACATATAGTATGGGCAAGCAGGGAGCTAGAACGATTCGCAGTTAATCCTGG
CCTGTTAGAAACATCAGAAGGCTGTAGACAAATACTGGGACAGCTACAACCATCCCTTCAGACAGGATCA
GAAGAACTTAGATCATTATATAATACAGTAGCAACCCTCTATTGTGTGCATCAAAGGATAGAGATAAAAG
ACACCAAGGAAGCTTTAGACAAGATAGAGGAAGAGCAAAACAAAAGTAAGACCACCGCACAGCAAGCGGC
CGCTGATCTTCAGACCTGGAGGAGGAGATATGAGGGACAATTGGAGAAGTGAATTATATAAATATAAAGT
AGTAAAAATTGAACCATTAGGAGTAGCACCCACCAAGGCAAAGAGAAGAGTGGTGCAGAGAGAAAAAAGA
GCAGTGGGAATAGGAGCTTTGTTCCTTGGGTTCTTGGGAGCAGCAGGAAGCACTATGGGCGCAGCGTCAA
TGACGCTGACGGTACAGGCCAGACAATTATTGTCTGGTATAGTGCAGCAGCAGAACAATTTGCTGAGGGC
TATTGAGGCGCAACAGCATCTGTTGCAACTCACAGTCTGGGGCATCAAGCAGCTCCAGGCAAGAATCCTG
GCTGTGGAAAGATACCTAAAGGATCAACAGCTCCTGGGGATTTGGGGTTGCTCTGGAAAACTCATTTGCA
CCACTGCTGTGCCTTGGAATGCTAGTTGGAGTAATAAATCTCTGGAACAGATTTGGAATCACACGACCTG
GATGGAGTGGGACAGAGAAATTAACAATTACACAAGCTTAATACACTCCTTAATTGAAGAATCGCAAAAC
CAGCAAGAAAAGAATGAACAAGAATTATTGGAATTAGATAAATGGGCAAGTTTGTGGAATTGGTTTAACA
TAACAAATTGGCTGTGGTATATAAAATTATTCATAATGATAGTAGGAGGCTTGGTAGGTTTAAGAATAGT
TTTTGCTGTACTTTCTATAGTGAATAGAGTTAGGCAGGGATATTCACCATTATCGTTTCAGACCCACCTC
CCAACCCCGAGGGGACCCGACAGGCCCGAAGGAATAGAAGAAGAAGGTGGAGAGAGAGACAGAGACAGAT
CCATTCGATTAGTGAACGGATCGGCACTGCGTGCGCCAATTCTGCAGACAAATGGCAGTATTCATCCACA
ATTTTAAAAGAAAAGGGGGGATTGGGGGGTACAGTGCAGGGGAAAGAATAGTAGACATAATAGCAACAGA
CATACAAACTAAAGAATTACAAAAACAAATTACAAAAATTCAAAATTTTCGGGTTTATTACAGGGACAGC
AGAGATCCAGTTTGGTTAATTAAGGTACCGAGGGCCTATTTCCCATGATTCCTTCATATTTGCATATACG
ATACAAGGCTGTTAGAGAGATAATTAGAATTAATTTGACTGTAAACACAAAGATATTAGTACAAAATACG
TGACGTAGAAAGTAATAATTTCTTGGGTAGTTTGCAGTTTTAAAATTATGTTTTAAAATGGACTATCATA
TGCTTACCGTAACTTGAAAGTATTTCGATTTCTTGGCTTTATATATCTTGTGGAAAGGACGAAACACCGT
GGTCGAGCTCAGAAAAAGGGTTTTAGAGCTAGAAATAGCAAGTTAAAATAAGGCTAGTCCGTTATCAACT
TGAAAAAGTGGCACCGAGTCGGTGCTTTTTTGAATTCGCTAGCTAGGTCTTGAAAGGAGTGGGAATTGGC
TCCGGTGCCCGTCAGTGGGCAGAGCGCACATCGCCCACAGTCCCCGAGAAGTTGGGGGGAGGGGTCGGCA
ATTGATCCGGTGCCTAGAGAAGGTGGCGCGGGGTAAACTGGGAAAGTGATGTCGTGTACTGGCTCCGCCT
TTTTCCCGAGGGTGGGGGAGAACCGTATATAAGTGCAGTAGTCGCCGTGAACGTTCTTTTTCGCAACGGG
TTTGCCGCCAGAACACAGGACCGGTTCTAGAGCGCTGCCACCATGGACAAGAAGTACAGCATCGGCCTGG
ACATCGGCACCAACTCTGTGGGCTGGGCCGTGATCACCGACGAGTACAAGGTGCCCAGCAAGAAATTCAA
GGTGCTGGGCAACACCGACCGGCACAGCATCAAGAAGAACCTGATCGGAGCCCTGCTGTTCGACAGCGGC
GAAACAGCCGAGGCCACCCGGCTGAAGAGAACCGCCAGAAGAAGATACACCAGACGGAAGAACCGGATCT
GCTATCTGCAAGAGATCTTCAGCAACGAGATGGCCAAGGTGGACGACAGCTTCTTCCACAGACTGGAAGA
GTCCTTCCTGGTGGAAGAGGATAAGAAGCACGAGCGGCACCCCATCTTCGGCAACATCGTGGACGAGGTG
GCCTACCACGAGAAGTACCCCACCATCTACCACCTGAGAAAGAAACTGGTGGACAGCACCGACAAGGCCG
ACCTGCGGCTGATCTATCTGGCCCTGGCCCACATGATCAAGTTCCGGGGCCACTTCCTGATCGAGGGCGA
CCTGAACCCCGACAACAGCGACGTGGACAAGCTGTTCATCCAGCTGGTGCAGACCTACAACCAGCTGTTC
GAGGAAAACCCCATCAACGCCAGCGGCGTGGACGCCAAGGCCATCCTGTCTGCCAGACTGAGCAAGAGCA
GACGGCTGGAAAATCTGATCGCCCAGCTGCCCGGCGAGAAGAAGAATGGCCTGTTCGGAAACCTGATTGC
CCTGAGCCTGGGCCTGACCCCCAACTTCAAGAGCAACTTCGACCTGGCCGAGGATGCCAAACTGCAGCTG
AGCAAGGACACCTACGACGACGACCTGGACAACCTGCTGGCCCAGATCGGCGACCAGTACGCCGACCTGT
TTCTGGCCGCCAAGAACCTGTCCGACGCCATCCTGCTGAGCGACATCCTGAGAGTGAACACCGAGATCAC
CAAGGCCCCCCTGAGCGCCTCTATGATCAAGAGATACGACGAGCACCACCAGGACCTGACCCTGCTGAAA
GCTCTCGTGCGGCAGCAGCTGCCTGAGAAGTACAAAGAGATTTTCTTCGACCAGAGCAAGAACGGCTACG
CCGGCTACATTGACGGCGGAGCCAGCCAGGAAGAGTTCTACAAGTTCATCAAGCCCATCCTGGAAAAGAT
GGACGGCACCGAGGAACTGCTCGTGAAGCTGAACAGAGAGGACCTGCTGCGGAAGCAGCGGACCTTCGAC
AACGGCAGCATCCCCCACCAGATCCACCTGGGAGAGCTGCACGCCATTCTGCGGCGGCAGGAAGATTTTT
ACCCATTCCTGAAGGACAACCGGGAAAAGATCGAGAAGATCCTGACCTTCCGCATCCCCTACTACGTGGG
CCCTCTGGCCAGGGGAAACAGCAGATTCGCCTGGATGACCAGAAAGAGCGAGGAAACCATCACCCCCTGG
AACTTCGAGGAAGTGGTGGACAAGGGCGCTTCCGCCCAGAGCTTCATCGAGCGGATGACCAACTTCGATA
AGAACCTGCCCAACGAGAAGGTGCTGCCCAAGCACAGCCTGCTGTACGAGTACTTCACCGTGTATAACGA
GCTGACCAAAGTGAAATACGTGACCGAGGGAATGAGAAAGCCCGCCTTCCTGAGCGGCGAGCAGAAAAAG
GCCATCGTGGACCTGCTGTTCAAGACCAACCGGAAAGTGACCGTGAAGCAGCTGAAAGAGGACTACTTCA
AGAAAATCGAGTGCTTCGACTCCGTGGAAATCTCCGGCGTGGAAGATCGGTTCAACGCCTCCCTGGGCAC
ATACCACGATCTGCTGAAAATTATCAAGGACAAGGACTTCCTGGACAATGAGGAAAACGAGGACATTCTG
GAAGATATCGTGCTGACCCTGACACTGTTTGAGGACAGAGAGATGATCGAGGAACGGCTGAAAACCTATG
CCCACCTGTTCGACGACAAAGTGATGAAGCAGCTGAAGCGGCGGAGATACACCGGCTGGGGCAGGCTGAG
CCGGAAGCTGATCAACGGCATCCGGGACAAGCAGTCCGGCAAGACAATCCTGGATTTCCTGAAGTCCGAC
GGCTTCGCCAACAGAAACTTCATGCAGCTGATCCACGACGACAGCCTGACCTTTAAAGAGGACATCCAGA
AAGCCCAGGTGTCCGGCCAGGGCGATAGCCTGCACGAGCACATTGCCAATCTGGCCGGCAGCCCCGCCAT
TAAGAAGGGCATCCTGCAGACAGTGAAGGTGGTGGACGAGCTCGTGAAAGTGATGGGCCGGCACAAGCCC
GAGAACATCGTGATCGAAATGGCCAGAGAGAACCAGACCACCCAGAAGGGACAGAAGAACAGCCGCGAGA
GAATGAAGCGGATCGAAGAGGGCATCAAAGAGCTGGGCAGCCAGATCCTGAAAGAACACCCCGTGGAAAA
CACCCAGCTGCAGAACGAGAAGCTGTACCTGTACTACCTGCAGAATGGGCGGGATATGTACGTGGACCAG
GAACTGGACATCAACCGGCTGTCCGACTACGATGTGGACCATATCGTGCCTCAGAGCTTTCTGAAGGACG
ACTCCATCGACAACAAGGTGCTGACCAGAAGCGACAAGAACCGGGGCAAGAGCGACAACGTGCCCTCCGA
AGAGGTCGTGAAGAAGATGAAGAACTACTGGCGGCAGCTGCTGAACGCCAAGCTGATTACCCAGAGAAAG
TTCGACAATCTGACCAAGGCCGAGAGAGGCGGCCTGAGCGAACTGGATAAGGCCGGCTTCATCAAGAGAC
AGCTGGTGGAAACCCGGCAGATCACAAAGCACGTGGCACAGATCCTGGACTCCCGGATGAACACTAAGTA
CGACGAGAATGACAAGCTGATCCGGGAAGTGAAAGTGATCACCCTGAAGTCCAAGCTGGTGTCCGATTTC
CGGAAGGATTTCCAGTTTTACAAAGTGCGCGAGATCAACAACTACCACCACGCCCACGACGCCTACCTGA
ACGCCGTCGTGGGAACCGCCCTGATCAAAAAGTACCCTAAGCTGGAAAGCGAGTTCGTGTACGGCGACTA
CAAGGTGTACGACGTGCGGAAGATGATCGCCAAGAGCGAGCAGGAAATCGGCAAGGCTACCGCCAAGTAC
TTCTTCTACAGCAACATCATGAACTTTTTCAAGACCGAGATTACCCTGGCCAACGGCGAGATCCGGAAGC
GGCCTCTGATCGAGACAAACGGCGAAACCGGGGAGATCGTGTGGGATAAGGGCCGGGATTTTGCCACCGT
GCGGAAAGTGCTGAGCATGCCCCAAGTGAATATCGTGAAAAAGACCGAGGTGCAGACAGGCGGCTTCAGC
AAAGAGTCTATCCTGCCCAAGAGGAACAGCGATAAGCTGATCGCCAGAAAGAAGGACTGGGACCCTAAGA
AGTACGGCGGCTTCGACAGCCCCACCGTGGCCTATTCTGTGCTGGTGGTGGCCAAAGTGGAAAAGGGCAA
GTCCAAGAAACTGAAGAGTGTGAAAGAGCTGCTGGGGATCACCATCATGGAAAGAAGCAGCTTCGAGAAG
AATCCCATCGACTTTCTGGAAGCCAAGGGCTACAAAGAAGTGAAAAAGGACCTGATCATCAAGCTGCCTA
AGTACTCCCTGTTCGAGCTGGAAAACGGCCGGAAGAGAATGCTGGCCTCTGCCGGCGAACTGCAGAAGGG
AAACGAACTGGCCCTGCCCTCCAAATATGTGAACTTCCTGTACCTGGCCAGCCACTATGAGAAGCTGAAG
GGCTCCCCCGAGGATAATGAGCAGAAACAGCTGTTTGTGGAACAGCACAAGCACTACCTGGACGAGATCA
TCGAGCAGATCAGCGAGTTCTCCAAGAGAGTGATCCTGGCCGACGCTAATCTGGACAAAGTGCTGTCCGC
CTACAACAAGCACCGGGATAAGCCCATCAGAGAGCAGGCCGAGAATATCATCCACCTGTTTACCCTGACC
AATCTGGGAGCCCCTGCCGCCTTCAAGTACTTTGACACCACCATCGACCGGAAGAGGTACACCAGCACCA
AAGAGGTGCTGGACGCCACCCTGATCCACCAGAGCATCACCGGCCTGTACGAGACACGGATCGACCTGTC
TCAGCTGGGAGGCGACAAGCGACCTGCCGCCACAAAGAAGGCTGGACAGGCTAAGAAGAAGAAAGATTAC
AAAGACGATGACGATAAGGGATCCGGCGCAACAAACTTCTCTCTGCTGAAACAAGCCGGAGATGTCGAAG
AGAATCCTGGACCGACCGAGTACAAGCCCACGGTGCGCCTCGCCACCCGCGACGACGTCCCCAGGGCCGT
ACGCACCCTCGCCGCCGCGTTCGCCGACTACCCCGCCACGCGCCACACCGTCGATCCGGACCGCCACATC
GAGCGGGTCACCGAGCTGCAAGAACTCTTCCTCACGCGCGTCGGGCTCGACATCGGCAAGGTGTGGGTCG
CGGACGACGGCGCCGCGGTGGCGGTCTGGACCACGCCGGAGAGCGTCGAAGCGGGGGCGGTGTTCGCCGA
GATCGGCCCGCGCATGGCCGAGTTGAGCGGTTCCCGGCTGGCCGCGCAGCAACAGATGGAAGGCCTCCTG
GCGCCGCACCGGCCCAAGGAGCCCGCGTGGTTCCTGGCCACCGTCGGAGTCTCGCCCGACCACCAGGGCA
AGGGTCTGGGCAGCGCCGTCGTGCTCCCCGGAGTGGAGGCGGCCGAGCGCGCCGGGGTGCCCGCCTTCCT
GGAGACCTCCGCGCCCCGCAACCTCCCCTTCTACGAGCGGCTCGGCTTCACCGTCACCGCCGACGTCGAG
GTGCCCGAAGGACCGCGCACCTGGTGCATGACCCGCAAGCCCGGTGCCTGAACGCGTTAAGTCGACAATC
AACCTCTGGATTACAAAATTTGTGAAAGATTGACTGGTATTCTTAACTATGTTGCTCCTTTTACGCTATG
TGGATACGCTGCTTTAATGCCTTTGTATCATGCTATTGCTTCCCGTATGGCTTTCATTTTCTCCTCCTTG
TATAAATCCTGGTTGCTGTCTCTTTATGAGGAGTTGTGGCCCGTTGTCAGGCAACGTGGCGTGGTGTGCA
CTGTGTTTGCTGACGCAACCCCCACTGGTTGGGGCATTGCCACCACCTGTCAGCTCCTTTCCGGGACTTT
CGCTTTCCCCCTCCCTATTGCCACGGCGGAACTCATCGCCGCCTGCCTTGCCCGCTGCTGGACAGGGGCT
CGGCTGTTGGGCACTGACAATTCCGTGGTGTTGTCGGGGAAATCATCGTCCTTTCCTTGGCTGCTCGCCT
GTGTTGCCACCTGGATTCTGCGCGGGACGTCCTTCTGCTACGTCCCTTCGGCCCTCAATCCAGCGGACCT
TCCTTCCCGCGGCCTGCTGCCGGCTCTGCGGCCTCTTCCGCGTCTTCGCCTTCGCCCTCAGACGAGTCGG
ATCTCCCTTTGGGCCGCCTCCCCGCGTCGACTTTAAGACCAATGACTTACAAGGCAGCTGTAGATCTTAG
CCACTTTTTAAAAGAAAAGGGGGGACTGGAAGGGCTAATTCACTCCCAACGAAGACAAGATCTGCTTTTT
GCTTGTACTGGGTCTCTCTGGTTAGACCAGATCTGAGCCTGGGAGCTCTCTGGCTAACTAGGGAACCCAC
TGCTTAAGCCTCAATAAAGCTTGCCTTGAGTGCTTCAAGTAGTGTGTGCCCGTCTGTTGTGTGACTCTGG
TAACTAGAGATCCCTCAGACCCTTTTAGTCAGTGTGGAAAATCTCTAGCAGGGCCCGTTTAAACCCGCTG
ATCAGCCTCGACTGTGCCTTCTAGTTGCCAGCCATCTGTTGTTTGCCCCTCCCCCGTGCCTTCCTTGACC
CTGGAAGGTGCCACTCCCACTGTCCTTTCCTAATAAAATGAGGAAATTGCATCGCATTGTCTGAGTAGGT
GTCATTCTATTCTGGGGGGTGGGGTGGGGCAGGACAGCAAGGGGGAGGATTGGGAAGACAATAGCAGGCA
TGCTGGGGATGCGGTGGGCTCTATGGCTTCTGAGGCGGAAAGAACCAGCTGGGGCTCTAGGGGGTATCCC
C
[124 nt withheld, positions 8682-8805]
C
[91 nt withheld, positions 8807-8897]
A
[49 nt withheld, positions 8899-8947]
CCTTTGACGTTGGAGTCCACGTTCTTT
[37 nt withheld, positions 8975-9011]
ACCCTATCTCGGTCTATTCTTTTGATTTATAAGGGATTTTGCCGATTTCGGCCTATTGGTTAAAAAATGA
GCTGATTTAACAAAAATTTAACGCGAATTAATTCTGTGGAATGTGTGTCAGTTAGGGTGTGGAAAGTCCC
CAGGCTCCCCAGCAGGCAGAAGTATGCAAAGCATGCATCTCAATTAGTCAGCAACCAGGTGTGGAAAGTC
CCCAGGCTCCCCAGCAGGCAGAAGTATGCAAAGCATGCATCTCAATTAGTCAGCAACCATAGTCCCGCCC
CTAACTCCGCCCATCCCGCCCCTAACTCCGCCCAGTTCCGCCCATTCTCCGCCCCATGGCTGACTAATTT
TTTTTATTTATGCAGAGGCCGAGGCCGCCTCTGCCTCTGAGCTATTCCAGAAGTAGTGAGGAGGCTTTTT
TGGAGGCCTAGGCTTTTGCAAAAAGCTCCCGGGAGCTTGTATATCCATTTTCGGATCTGATCAGCACGTG
TTGACAATTAATCATCGGCATAGTATATCGGCATAGTATAATACGACAAGGTGAGGAACTAAACCATGGC
CAAGTTGACCAGTGCCGTTCCGGTGCTCACCGCGCGCGACGTCGCCGGAGCGGTCGAGTTCTGGACCGAC
CGGCTCGGGTTCTCCCGGGACTTCGTGGAGGACGACTTCGCCGGTGTGGTCCGGGACGACGTGACCCTGT
TCATCAGCGCGGTCCAGGACCAGGTGGTGCCGGACAACACCCTGGCCTGGGTGTGGGTGCGCGGCCTGGA
CGAGCTGTACGCCGAGTGGTCGGAGGTCGTGTCCACGAACTTCCGGGACGCCTCCGGGCCGGCCATGACC
GAGATCGGCGAGCAGCCGTGGGGGCGGGAGTTCGCCCTGCGCGACCCGGCCGGCAACTGCGTGCACTTCG
TGGCCGAGGAGCAGGACTGACACGTGCTACGAGATTTCGATTCCACCGCCGCCTTCTATGAAAGGTTGGG
CTTCGGAATCGTTTTCCGGGACGCCGGCTGGATGATCCTCCAGCGCGGGGATCTCATGCTGGAGTTCTTC
GCCCACCCCAACTTGTTTATTGCAGCTTATAATGGTTACAAATAAAGCAATAGCATCACAAATTTCACAA
ATAAAGCATTTTTTTCACTGCATTCTAGTTGTGGTTTGTCCAAACTCATCAATGTATCTTATCATGTCTG
TATACCGTCGACCTCTAGCTGGAGCTTGGCGTAATCATGGTCATAGCTGTTTCCTGTGTGAAATTGTTAT
CCGCTCACAATTCCACACAACATACGAGCCGGAAGCATAAAGTGTAAAGCCTGGGGTGCCTAATGAGTGA
GCTAACTCACATTAATTGCGTTGCGCTCACTGCCCGCTTTCCAGTCGGGAAACCTGTCGTGCCAGCTGCA
TTAATGAATCGGCCAACGCGCGGGGAGAGGCGGTTTGCGTATTGGGCGCTCTTCCGCTTCCTCGCTCACT
GACTCGCTGCGCTCGGTCGTTCGGCTGCGGCGAGCGGTATCAGCTCACTCAAAGGCGGTAATACGGTTAT
CCACAGAATCAGGGGATAACGCAGGAAAGAACATGTGAGCAAAAGGCCAGCAAAAGGCCAGGAACCGTAA
AAAGGCCGCGTTGCTGGCGTTTTTCCATAGGCTCCGCCCCCCTGACGAGCATCACAAAAATCGACGCTCA
AGTCAGAGGTGGCGAAACCCGACAGGACTATAAAGATACCAGGCGTTTCCCCCTGGAAGCTCCCTCGTGC
GCTCTCCTGTTCCGACCCTGCCGCTTACCGGATACCTGTCCGCCTTTCTCCCTTCGGGAAGCGTGGCGCT
TTCTCATAGCTCACGCTGTAGGTATCTCAGTTCGGTGTAGGTCGTTCGCTCCAAGCTGGGCTGTGTGCAC
GAACCCCCCGTTCAGCCCGACCGCTGCGCCTTATCCGGTAACTATCGTCTTGAGTCCAACCCGGTAAGAC
ACGACTTATCGCCACTGGCAGCAGCCACTGGTAACAGGATTAGCAGAGCGAGGTATGTAGGCGGTGCTAC
AGAGTTCTTGAAGTGGTGGCCTAACTACGGCTACACTAGAAGAACAGTATTTGGTATCTGCGCTCTGCTG
AAGCCAGTTACCTTCGGAAAAAGAGTTGGTAGCTCTTGATCCGGCAAACAAACCACCGCTGGTAGCGGTG
GTTTTTTTGTTTGCAAGCAGCAGATTACGCGCAGAAAAAAAGGATCTCAAGAAGATCCTTTGATCTTTTC
TACGGGGTCTGACGCTCAGTGGAACGAAAACTCACGTTAAGGGATTTTGGTCATGAGATTATCAAAAAGG
ATCTTCACCTAGATCCTTTTAAATTAAAAATGAAGTTTTAAATCAATCTAAAGTATATATGAGTAAACTT
GGTCTGACAGTTACCAATGCTTAATCAGTGAGGCACCTATCTCAGCGATCTGTCTATTTCGTTCATCCAT
AGTTGCCTGACTCCCCGTCGTGTAGATAACTACGATACGGGAGGGCTTACCATCTGGCCCCAGTGCTGCA
ATGATACCGCGAGACCCACGCTCACCGGCTCCAGATTTATCAGCAATAAACCAGCCAGCCGGAAGGGCCG
AGCGCAGAAGTGGTCCTGCAACTTTATCCGCCTCCATCCAGTCTATTAATTGTTGCCGGGAAGCTAGAGT
AAGTAGTTCGCCAGTTAATAGTTTGCGCAACGTTGTTGCCATTGCTACAGGCATCGTGGTGTCACGCTCG
TCGTTTGGTATGGCTTCATTCAGCTCCGGTTCCCAACGATCAAGGCGAGTTACATGATCCCCCATGTTGT
GCAAAAAAGCGGTTAGCTCCTTCGGTCCTCCGATCGTTGTCAGAAGTAAGTTGGCCGCAGTGTTATCACT
CATGGTTATGGCAGCACTGCATAATTCTCTTACTGTCATGCCATCCGTAAGATGCTTTTCTGTGACTGGT
GAGTACTCAACCAAGTCATTCTGAGAATAGTGTATGCGGCGACCGAGTTGCTCTTGCCCGGCGTCAATAC
GGGATAATACCGCGCCACATAGCAGAACTTTAAAAGTGCTCATCATTGGAAAACGTTCTTCGGGGCGAAA
ACTCTCAAGGATCTTACCGCTGTTGAGATCCAGTTCGATGTAACCCACTCGTGCACCCAACTGATCTTCA
GCATCTTTTACTTTCACCAGCGTTTCTGGGTGAGCAAAAACAGGAAGGCAAAATGCCGCAAAAAAGGGAA
TAAGGGCGACACGGAAATGTTGAATACTCATACTCTTCCTTTTTCAATATTATTGAAGCATTTATCAGGG
TTATTGTCTCATGAGCGGATACATATTTGAATGTATTTAGAAAAATAAACAAATAGGGGTTCCGCGCACA
TTTCCCCGAAAAGTGCCACCTGACGTCGACGGATCGGGAGATCTCCCGATCCCCTATGGTGCACTCTCAG
TACAATCTGCTCTGATGCCGCATAGTTAAGCCAGTATCTGCTCCCTGCTTGTGTGTTGGAGGTCGCTGAG
TAGTGCGCGAGCAAAATTTAAGCTACAACAAGGCAAGGCTTGACCGACAATTGCATGAAGAATCTGCTTA
GGGTTAGGCGTTTTGCGCTGCTTCGCGATGTACGGGCCAGATATACGCGTTGACATTGATTATTGACTAG
TTATTAATAGTAATCAATTACGGGGTCATTAGTTCATAGCCCATATATGGAGTTCCGCGTTACATAACTT
ACGGTAAATGGCCCGCCTGGCTGACCGCCCAACGACCCCCGCCCATTGACGTCAATAATGACGTATGTTC
CCATAGTAACGCCAATAGGGACTTTCCATTGACGTCAATGGGTGGAGTATTTACGGTAAACTGCCCACTT
GGCAGTACATCAAGTGTATCATATGCCAAGTACGCCCCCTATTGACGTCAATGACGGTAAATGGCCCGCC
TGGCATTATGCCCAGTACATGACCTTATGGGACTTTCCTACTTGGCAGTACATCTACGTATTAGTCATCG
CTATTACCATGG
